>Addgene plasmid #87207 | pg-EGFP-HIF-2alpha | depositor full sequence | sequence record 170214 | Full Sequence
TTGTACAAAGTGGTTGATCTCAAGCTTCGAATTCTGCAGTCGACGGTACCGCGGGCCCGGGATCCACCGG
ATCTAGATAACTGATCATAATCAGCCATACCACATTTGTAGAGGTTTTACTTGCTTTAAAAAACCTCCCA
CACCTCCCCCTGAACCTGAAACATAAAATGAATGCAATTGTTGTTGTTAACTTGTTTATTGCAGCTTATA
ATGGTTACAAATAAAGCAATAGCATCACAAATTTCACAAATAAAGCATTTTTTTCACTGCATTCTAGTTG
TGGTTTGTCCAAACTCATCAATGTATCTTAACGCGTAAATTGTAAGCGTTAATATTTTGTTAAAATTCGC
GTTAAATTTTTGTTAAATCAGCTCATTTTTTAACCAATAGGCCGAAATCGGCAAAATCCCTTATAAATCA
AAAGAATAGACCGAGATAGGGT
[37 nt withheld, positions 443-479]
AAAGAACGTGGACTCCAACGTCAAAGG
[49 nt withheld, positions 507-555]
T
[91 nt withheld, positions 557-647]
G
[124 nt withheld, positions 649-772]
CAGGTGGCACTTTTCGGGGAAATGTGCGCGGAACCCCTATTTGTTTATTTTTCTAAATACATTCAAATAT
GTATCCGCTCATGAGACAATAACCCTGATAAATGCTTCAATAATATTGAAAAAGGAAGAGTCCTGAGGCG
GAAAGAACCAGCTGTGGAATGTGTGTCAGTTAGGGTGTGGAAAGTCCCCAGGCTCCCCAGCAGGCAGAAG
TATGCAAAGCATGCATCTCAATTAGTCAGCAACCAGGTGTGGAAAGTCCCCAGGCTCCCCAGCAGGCAGA
AGTATGCAAAGCATGCATCTCAATTAGTCAGCAACCATAGTCCCGCCCCTAACTCCGCCCATCCCGCCCC
TAACTCCGCCCAGTTCCGCCCATTCTCCGCCCCATGGCTGACTAATTTTTTTTATTTATGCAGAGGCCGA
GGCCGCCTCGGCCTCTGAGCTATTCCAGAAGTAGTGAGGAGGCTTTTTTGGAGGCCTAGGCTTTTGCAAA
GATCGATCAAGAGACAGGATGAGGATCGTTTCGCATGATTGAACAAGATGGATTGCACGCAGGTTCTCCG
GCCGCTTGGGTGGAGAGGCTATTCGGCTATGACTGGGCACAACAGACAATCGGCTGCTCTGATGCCGCCG
TGTTCCGGCTGTCAGCGCAGGGGCGCCCGGTTCTTTTTGTCAAGACCGACCTGTCCGGTGCCCTGAATGA
ACTGCAAGACGAGGCAGCGCGGCTATCGTGGCTGGCCACGACGGGCGTTCCTTGCGCAGCTGTGCTCGAC
GTTGTCACTGAAGCGGGAAGGGACTGGCTGCTATTGGGCGAAGTGCCGGGGCAGGATCTCCTGTCATCTC
ACCTTGCTCCTGCCGAGAAAGTATCCATCATGGCTGATGCAATGCGGCGGCTGCATACGCTTGATCCGGC
TACCTGCCCATTCGACCACCAAGCGAAACATCGCATCGAGCGAGCACGTACTCGGATGGAAGCCGGTCTT
GTCGATCAGGATGATCTGGACGAAGAGCATCAGGGGCTCGCGCCAGCCGAACTGTTCGCCAGGCTCAAGG
CGAGCATGCCCGACGGCGAGGATCTCGTCGTGACCCATGGCGATGCCTGCTTGCCGAATATCATGGTGGA
AAATGGCCGCTTTTCTGGATTCATCGACTGTGGCCGGCTGGGTGTGGCGGACCGCTATCAGGACATAGCG
TTGGCTACCCGTGATATTGCTGAAGAGCTTGGCGGCGAATGGGCTGACCGCTTCCTCGTGCTTTACGGTA
TCGCCGCTCCCGATTCGCAGCGCATCGCCTTCTATCGCCTTCTTGACGAGTTCTTCTGAGCGGGACTCTG
GGGTTCGAAATGACCGACCAAGCGACGCCCAACCTGCCATCACGAGATTTCGATTCCACCGCCGCCTTCT
ATGAAAGGTTGGGCTTCGGAATCGTTTTCCGGGACGCCGGCTGGATGATCCTCCAGCGCGGGGATCTCAT
GCTGGAGTTCTTCGCCCACCCTAGGGGGAGGCTAACTGAAACACGGAAGGAGACAATACCGGAAGGAACC
CGCGCTATGACGGCAATAAAAAGACAGAATAAAACGCACGGTGTTGGGTCGTTTGTTCATAAACGCGGGG
TTCGGTCCCAGGGCTGGCACTCTGTCGATACCCCACCGAGACCCCATTGGGGCCAATACGCCCGCGTTTC
TTCCTTTTCCCCACCCCACCCCCCAAGTTCGGGTGAAGGCCCAGGGCTCGCAGCCAACGTCGGGGCGGCA
GGCCCTGCCATAGCCTCAGGTTACTCATATATACTTTAGATTGATTTAAAACTTCATTTTTAATTTAAAA
GGATCTAGGTGAAGATCCTTTTTGATAATCTCATGACCAAAATCCCTTAACGTGAGTTTTCGTTCCACTG
AGCGTCAGACCCCGTAGAAAAGATCAAAGGATCTTCTTGAGATCCTTTTTTTCTGCGCGTAATCTGCTGC
TTGCAAACAAAAAAACCACCGCTACCAGCGGTGGTTTGTTTGCCGGATCAAGAGCTACCAACTCTTTTTC
CGAAGGTAACTGGCTTCAGCAGAGCGCAGATACCAAATACTGTCCTTCTAGTGTAGCCGTAGTTAGGCCA
CCACTTCAAGAACTCTGTAGCACCGCCTACATACCTCGCTCTGCTAATCCTGTTACCAGTGGCTGCTGCC
AGTGGCGATAAGTCGTGTCTTACCGGGTTGGACTCAAGACGATAGTTACCGGATAAGGCGCAGCGGTCGG
GCTGAACGGGGGGTTCGTGCACACAGCCCAGCTTGGAGCGAACGACCTACACCGAACTGAGATACCTACA
GCGTGAGCTATGAGAAAGCGCCACGCTTCCCGAAGGGAGAAAGGCGGACAGGTATCCGGTAAGCGGCAGG
GTCGGAACAGGAGAGCGCACGAGGGAGCTTCCAGGGGGAAACGCCTGGTATCTTTATAGTCCTGTCGGGT
TTCGCCACCTCTGACTTGAGCGTCGATTTTTGTGATGCTCGTCAGGGGGGCGGAGCCTATGGAAAAACGC
CAGCAACGCGGCCTTTTTACGGTTCCTGGCCTTTTGCTGGCCTTTTGCTCACATGTTCTTTCCTGCGTTA
TCCCCTGATTCTGTGGATAACCGTATTACCGCCATGCATTAGTTATTAATAGTAATCAATTACGGGGTCA
TTAGTTCATAGCCCATATATGGAGTTCCGCGTTACATAACTTACGGTAAATGGCCCGCCTGGCTGACCGC
CCAACGACCCCCGCCCATTGACGTCAATAATGACGTATGTTCCCATAGTAACGCCAATAGGGACTTTCCA
TTGACGTCAATGGGTGGAGTATTTACGGTAAACTGCCCACTTGGCAGTACATCAAGTGTATCATATGCCA
AGTACGCCCCCTATTGACGTCAATGACGGTAAATGGCCCGCCTGGCATTATGCCCAGTACATGACCTTAT
GGGACTTTCCTACTTGGCAGTACATCTACGTATTAGTCATCGCTATTACCATGGTGATGCGGTTTTGGCA
GTACATCAATGGGCGTGGATAGCGGTTTGACTCACGGGGATTTCCAAGTCTCCACCCCATTGACGTCAAT
GGGAGTTTGTTTTGGCACCAAAATCAACGGGACTTTCCAAAATGTCGTAACAACTCCGCCCCATTGACGC
AAATGGGCGGTAGGCGTGTACGGTGGGAGGTCTATATAAGCAGAGCTGGTTTAGTGAACCGTCAGATCCG
CTAGCGCTACCGGTCGCCACCATGGTGAGCAAGGGCGAGGAGCTGTTCACCGGGGTGGTGCCCATCCTGG
TCGAGCTGGACGGCGACGTAAACGGCCACAAGTTCAGCGTGTCCGGCGAGGGCGAGGGCGATGCCACCTA
CGGCAAGCTGACCCTGAAGTTCATCTGCACCACCGGCAAGCTGCCCGTGCCCTGGCCCACCCTCGTGACC
ACCCTGACCTACGGCGTGCAGTGCTTCAGCCGCTACCCCGACCACATGAAGCAGCACGACTTCTTCAAGT
CCGCCATGCCCGAAGGCTACGTCCAGGAGCGCACCATCTTCTTCAAGGACGACGGCAACTACAAGACCCG
CGCCGAGGTGAAGTTCGAGGGCGACACCCTGGTGAACCGCATCGAGCTGAAGGGCATCGACTTCAAGGAG
GACGGCAACATCCTGGGGCACAAGCTGGAGTACAACTACAACAGCCACAACGTCTATATCATGGCCGACA
AGCAGAAGAACGGCATCAAGGTGAACTTCAAGATCCGCCACAACATCGAGGACGGCAGCGTGCAGCTCGC
CGACCACTACCAGCAGAACACCCCCATCGGCGACGGCCCCGTGCTGCTGCCCGACAACCACTACCTGAGC
ACCCAGTCCGCCCTGAGCAAAGACCCCAACGAGAAGCGCGATCACATGGTCCTGCTGGAGTTCGTGACCG
CCGCCGGGATCACTCTCGGCATGGACGAGCTGTACAAGTCCGGCCGGACTCAGATCTCGAGATCAACAAG
TTTGTACAAAAAAGCAGGCTTCACCATGACAGCTGACAAGGAGAAGAAAAGGAGTAGCTCGGAGAGGAGG
AAGGAGAAGTCCCGGGATGCTGCGCGGTGCCGGCGGAGCAAGGAGACGGAGGTGTTCTATGAGCTGGCCC
ATGAGCTGCCTCTGCCCCACAGTGTGAGCTCCCATCTGGACAAGGCCTCCATCATGCGACTGGCAATCAG
CTTCCTGCGAACACACAAGCTCCTCTCCTCAGTTTGCTCTGAAAACGAGTCCGAAGCCGAAGCTGACCAG
CAGATGGACAACTTGTACCTGAAAGCCTTGGAGGGTTTCATTGCCGTGGTGACCCAAGATGGCGACATGA
TCTTTCTGTCAGAAAACATCAGCAAGTTCATGGGACTTACACAGGTGGAGCTAACAGGACATAGTATCTT
TGACTTCACTCATCCCTGCGACCATGAGGAGATTCGTGAGAACCTGAGTCTCAAAAATGGCTCTGGTTTT
GGGAAAAAAAGCAAAGACATGTCCACAGAGCGGGACTTCTTCATGAGGATGAAGTGCACGGTCACCAACA
GAGGCCGTACTGTCAACCTCAAGTCAGCCACCTGGAAGGTCTTGCACTGCACGGGCCAGGTGAAAGTCTA
CAACAACTGCCCTCCTCACAATAGTCTGTGTGGCTACAAGGAGCCCCTGCTGTCCTGCCTCATCATCATG
TGTGAACCAATCCAGCACCCATCCCACATGGACATCCCCCTGGATAGCAAGACCTTCCTGAGCCGCCACA
GCATGGACATGAAGTTCACCTACTGTGATGACAGAATCACAGAACTGATTGGTTACCACCCTGAGGAGCT
GCTTGGCCGCTCAGCCTATGAATTCTACCATGCGCTAGACTCCGAGAACATGACCAAGAGTCACCAGAAC
TTGTGCACCAAGGGTCAGGTAGTAAGTGGCCAGTACCGGATGCTCGCAAAGCATGGGGGCTACGTGTGGC
TGGAGACCCAGGGGACGGTCATCTACAACCCTCGCAACCTGCAGCCCCAGTGCATCATGTGTGTCAACTA
CGTCCTGAGTGAGATTGAGAAGAATGACGTGGTGTTCTCCATGGACCAGACTGAATCCCTGTTCAAGCCC
CACCTGATGGCCATGAACAGCATCTTTGATAGCAGTGGCAAGGGGGCTGTGTCTGAGAAGAGTAACTTCC
TATTCACCAAGCTAAAGGAGGAGCCCGAGGAGCTGGCCCAGCTGGCTCCCACCCCAGGAGACGCCATCAT
CTCTCTGGATTTCGGGAATCAGAACTTCGAGGAGTCCTCAGCCTATGGCAAGGCCATCCTGCCCCCGAGC
CAGCCATGGGCCACGGAGTTGAGGAGCCACAGCACCCAGAGCGAGGCTGGGAGCCTGCCTGCCTTCACCG
TGCCCCAGGCAGCTGCCCCGGGCAGCACCACCCCCAGTGCCACCAGCAGCAGCAGCAGCTGCTCCACGCC
CAATAGCCCTGAAGACTATTACACATCTTTGGATAACGACCTGAAGATTGAAGTGATTGAGAAGCTCTTC
GCCATGGACACAGAGGCCAAGGACCAATGCAGTACCCAGACGGATTTCAATGAGCTGGACTTGGAGACAC
TGGCACCCTATATCCCCATGGACGGGGAAGACTTCCAGCTAAGCCCCATCTGCCCCGAGGAGCGGCTCTT
GGCGGAGAACCCACAGTCCACCCCCCAGCACTGCTTCAGTGCCATGACAAACATCTTCCAGCCACTGGCC
CCTGTAGCCCCGCACAGTCCCTTCCTCCTGGACAAGTTTCAGCAGCAGCTGGAGAGCAAGAAGACAGAGC
CCGAGCACCGGCCCATGTCCTCCATCTTCTTTGATGCCGGAAGCAAAGCATCCCTGCCACCGTGCTGTGG
CCAGGCCAGCACCCCTCTCTCTTCCATGGGGGGCAGATCCAATACCCAGTGGCCCCCAGATCCACCATTA
CATTTTGGGCCCACAAAGTGGGCCGTCGGGGATCAGCGCACAGAGTTCTTGGGAGCAGCGCCGTTGGGGC
CCCCTGTCTCTCCACCCCATGTCTCCACCTTCAAGACAAGGTCTGCAAAGGGTTTTGGGGCTCGAGGCCC
AGACGTGCTGAGTCCGGCCATGGTAGCCCTCTCCAACAAGCTGAAGCTGAAGCGACAGCTGGAGTATGAA
GAGCAAGCCTTCCAGGACCTGAGCGGGGGGGACCCACCTGGTGGCAGCACCTCACATTTGATGTGGAAAC
GGATGAAGAACCTCAGGGGTGGGAGCTGCCCTTTGATGCCGGACAAGCCACTGAGCGCAAATGTACCCAA
TGATAAGTTCACCCAAAACCCCATGAGGGGCCTGGGCCATCCCCTGAGACATCTGCCGCTGCCACAGCCT
CCATCTGCCATCAGTCCCGGGGAGAACAGCAAGAGCAGGTTCCCCCCACAGTGCTACGCCACCCAGTACC
AGGACTACAGCCTGTCGTCAGCCCACAAGGTGTCAGGCATGGCAAGCCGGCTGCTCGGGCCCTCATTTGA
GTCCTACCTGCTGCCCGAACTGACCAGATATGACTGTGAGGTGAACGTGCCCGTGCTGGGAAGCTCCACG
CTCCTGCAAGGAGGGGACCTCCTCAGAGCCCTGGACCAGGCCACCTGAGACCCAGCTTTC
Features (pLannotate 1.2.2; 18 found; start..end, strand, type, name):
     19..65      +  misc_feature   MCS (fragment): multiple cloning site
     82..166     +  CDS            large T antigen (fragment): large T antigen from SV40 (simian virus 40)
    189..310     +  polyA_signal   SV40 poly(A) signal: SV40 polyadenylation signal
    344..772     -  rep_origin     f1 ori (sequence partly withheld): f1 bacteriophage origin of replication; arrow indicates direction of (+) strand synthesis
    799..903     +  promoter       AmpR promoter: bla
    905..1262    +  promoter       SV40 promoter: SV40 enhancer and early promoter
   1297..2091    +  CDS            NeoR/KanR: aminoglycoside phosphotransferase from Tn5; aph(3')-II (or nptII); confers resistance to neomycin, kanamycin, and G418 (Geneticin®)
   2112..2264    +  CDS            ble (fragment): BLE_KLEPN - Experimental evidence at protein level: Swiss-Prot protein existence level 1. Binding protein with a strong affinity to the bleomycin family of antibiotics. Binds to CL990; an antimitotic-antibiotic compound. From Klebsiella pneumoniae.
   2323..2370    +  polyA_signal   HSV TK poly(A) signal: herpes simplex virus thymidine kinase polyadenylation signal (Cole and Stacy, 1985)
   2461..2477    -  polyA_signal   bGH poly(A) signal (fragment): bovine growth hormone polyadenylation signal
   2699..3287    +  rep_origin     ori: high-copy-number ColE1/pMB1/pBR322/pUC origin of replication
   3462..3765    +  enhancer       CMV enhancer: human cytomegalovirus immediate early enhancer
   3766..3969    +  promoter       CMV promoter: human cytomegalovirus (CMV) immediate early promoter
   4014..4730    +  CDS            EGFP: EGFP is a basic (constitutively fluorescent) green fluorescent protein published in 1996, derived from Aequorea victoria. It is reported to be a rapidly-maturing weak dimer with moderate acid sensitivity.
   4736..4758    +  misc_feature   MCS (fragment): multiple cloning site
   4758..4782    +  protein_bind   attB1: mutant version of attB; recombination site for the Gateway® BP reaction BP Clonase™
   4788..7397    +  CDS            EPAS1: EPAS1_HUMAN - Also known as BHLHE73, HIF2A, MOP2, PASD2. Experimental evidence at protein level: Swiss-Prot protein existence level 1. Transcription factor involved in the induction of oxygen regulated genes. Heterodimerizes with ARNT; heterodimer binds to core DNA sequence 5'-TACGTG-3' within the hypoxia response element (HRE) of target gene promoters (By similarity). Regulates the vascular endothelial growth factor (VEGF) expression and seems to be implicated in the development of blood vessels and the tubular system of lung. May also play a role in the formation of the endothelium that give
   7402..14      -  protein_bind   attB2 (across the origin): mutant version of attB; recombination site for the Gateway® BP reaction BP Clonase™
