>Addgene plasmid #87207 | pg-EGFP-HIF-2alpha | addgene full sequence | sequence record 173848 | Addgene NGS Result
CGTTACATAACTTACGGTAAATGGCCCGCCTGGCTGACCGCCCAACGACCCCCGCCCATTGACGTCAATA
ATGACGTATGTTCCCATAGTAACGCCAATAGGGACTTTCCATTGACGTCAATGGGTGGAGTATTTACGGT
AAACTGCCCACTTGGCAGTACATCAAGTGTATCATATGCCAAGTACGCCCCCTATTGACGTCAATGACGG
TAAATGGCCCGCCTGGCATTATGCCCAGTACATGACCTTATGGGACTTTCCTACTTGGCAGTACATCTAC
GTATTAGTCATCGCTATTACCATGGTGATGCGGTTTTGGCAGTACATCAATGGGCGTGGATAGCGGTTTG
ACTCACGGGGATTTCCAAGTCTCCACCCCATTGACGTCAATGGGAGTTTGTTTTGGCACCAAAATCAACG
GGACTTTCCAAAATGTCGTAACAACTCCGCCCCATTGACGCAAATGGGCGGTAGGCGTGTACGGTGGGAG
GTCTATATAAGCAGAGCTGGTTTAGTGAACCGTCAGATCCGCTAGCGCTACCGGTCGCCACCATGGTGAG
CAAGGGCGAGGAGCTGTTCACCGGGGTGGTGCCCATCCTGGTCGAGCTGGACGGCGACGTAAACGGCCAC
AAGTTCAGCGTGTCCGGCGAGGGCGAGGGCGATGCCACCTACGGCAAGCTGACCCTGAAGTTCATCTGCA
CCACCGGCAAGCTGCCCGTGCCCTGGCCCACCCTCGTGACCACCCTGACCTACGGCGTGCAGTGCTTCAG
CCGCTACCCCGACCACATGAAGCAGCACGACTTCTTCAAGTCCGCCATGCCCGAAGGCTACGTCCAGGAG
CGCACCATCTTCTTCAAGGACGACGGCAACTACAAGACCCGCGCCGAGGTGAAGTTCGAGGGCGACACCC
TGGTGAACCGCATCGAGCTGAAGGGCATCGACTTCAAGGAGGACGGCAACATCCTGGGGCACAAGCTGGA
GTACAACTACAACAGCCACAACGTCTATATCATGGCCGACAAGCAGAAGAACGGCATCAAGGTGAACTTC
AAGATCCGCCACAACATCGAGGACGGCAGCGTGCAGCTCGCCGACCACTACCAGCAGAACACCCCCATCG
GCGACGGCCCCGTGCTGCTGCCCGACAACCACTACCTGAGCACCCAGTCCGCCCTGAGCAAAGACCCCAA
CGAGAAGCGCGATCACATGGTCCTGCTGGAGTTCGTGACCGCCGCCGGGATCACTCTCGGCATGGACGAG
CTGTACAAGTCCGGCCGGACTCAGATCTCGAGATCAACAAGTTTGTACAAAAAAGCAGGCTTCACCATGA
CAGCTGACAAGGAGAAGAAAAGGAGTAGCTCGGAGAGGAGGAAGGAGAAGTCCCGGGATGCTGCGCGGTG
CCGGCGGAGCAAGGAGACGGAGGTGTTCTATGAGCTGGCCCATGAGCTGCCTCTGCCCCACAGTGTGAGC
TCCCATCTGGACAAGGCCTCCATCATGCGACTGGCAATCAGCTTCCTGCGAACACACAAGCTCCTCTCCT
CAGTTTGCTCTGAAAACGAGTCCGAAGCCGAAGCTGACCAGCAGATGGACAACTTGTACCTGAAAGCCTT
GGAGGGTTTCATTGCCGTGGTGACCCAAGATGGCGACATGATCTTTCTGTCAGAAAACATCAGCAAGTTC
ATGGGACTTACACAGGTGGAGCTAACAGGACATAGTATCTTTGACTTCACTCATCCCTGCGACCATGAGG
AGATTCGTGAGAACCTGAGTCTCAAAAATGGCTCTGGTTTTGGGAAAAAAAGCAAAGACATGTCCACAGA
GCGGGACTTCTTCATGAGGATGAAGTGCACGGTCACCAACAGAGGCCGTACTGTCAACCTCAAGTCAGCC
ACCTGGAAGGTCTTGCACTGCACGGGCCAGGTGAAAGTCTACAACAACTGCCCTCCTCACAATAGTCTGT
GTGGCTACAAGGAGCCCCTGCTGTCCTGCCTCATCATCATGTGTGAACCAATCCAGCACCCATCCCACAT
GGACATCCCCCTGGATAGCAAGACCTTCCTGAGCCGCCACAGCATGGACATGAAGTTCACCTACTGTGAT
GACAGAATCACAGAACTGATTGGTTACCACCCTGAGGAGCTGCTTGGCCGCTCAGCCTATGAATTCTACC
ATGCGCTAGACTCCGAGAACATGACCAAGAGTCACCAGAACTTGTGCACCAAGGGTCAGGTAGTAAGTGG
CCAGTACCGGATGCTCGCAAAGCATGGGGGCTACGTGTGGCTGGAGACCCAGGGGACGGTCATCTACAAC
CCTCGCAACCTGCAGCCCCAGTGCATCATGTGTGTCAACTACGTCCTGAGTGAGATTGAGAAGAATGACG
TGGTGTTCTCCATGGACCAGACTGAATCCCTGTTCAAGCCCCACCTGATGGCCATGAACAGCATCTTTGA
TAGCAGTGGCAAGGGGGCTGTGTCTGAGAAGAGTAACTTCCTATTCACCAAGCTAAAGGAGGAGCCCGAG
GAGCTGGCCCAGCTGGCTCCCACCCCAGGAGACGCCATCATCTCTCTGGATTTCGGGAATCAGAACTTCG
AGGAGTCCTCAGCCTATGGCAAGGCCATCCTGCCCCCGAGCCAGCCATGGGCCACGGAGTTGAGGAGCCA
CAGCACCCAGAGCGAGGCTGGGAGCCTGCCTGCCTTCACCGTGCCCCAGGCAGCTGCCCCGGGCAGCACC
ACCCCCAGTGCCACCAGCAGCAGCAGCAGCTGCTCCACGCCCAATAGCCCTGAAGACTATTACACATCTT
TGGATAACGACCTGAAGATTGAAGTGATTGAGAAGCTCTTCGCCATGGACACAGAGGCCAAGGACCAATG
CAGTACCCAGACGGATTTCAATGAGCTGGACTTGGAGACACTGGCACCCTATATCCCCATGGACGGGGAA
GACTTCCAGCTAAGCCCCATCTGCCCCGAGGAGCGGCTCTTGGCGGAGAACCCACAGTCCACCCCCCAGC
ACTGCTTCAGTGCCATGACAAACATCTTCCAGCCACTGGCCCCTGTAGCCCCGCACAGTCCCTTCCTCCT
GGACAAGTTTCAGCAGCAGCTGGAGAGCAAGAAGACAGAGCCCGAGCACCGGCCCATGTCCTCCATCTTC
TTTGATGCCGGAAGCAAAGCATCCCTGCCACCGTGCTGTGGCCAGGCCAGCACCCCTCTCTCTTCCATGG
GGGGCAGATCCAATACCCAGTGGCCCCCAGATCCACCATTACATTTTGGGCCCACAAAGTGGGCCGTCGG
GGATCAGCGCACAGAGTTCTTGGGAGCAGCGCCGTTGGGGCCCCCTGTCTCTCCACCCCATGTCTCCACC
TTCAAGACAAGGTCTGCAAAGGGTTTTGGGGCTCGAGGCCCAGACGTGCTGAGTCCGGCCATGGTAGCCC
TCTCCAACAAGCTGAAGCTGAAGCGACAGCTGGAGTATGAAGAGCAAGCCTTCCAGGACCTGAGCGGGGG
GGACCCACCTGGTGGCAGCACCTCACATTTGATGTGGAAACGGATGAAGAACCTCAGGGGTGGGAGCTGC
CCTTTGATGCCGGACAAGCCACTGAGCGCAAATGTACCCAATGATAAGTTCACCCAAAACCCCATGAGGG
GCCTGGGCCATCCCCTGAGACATCTGCCGCTGCCACAGCCTCCATCTGCCATCAGTCCCGGGGAGAACAG
CAAGAGCAGGTTCCCCCCACAGTGCTACGCCACCCAGTACCAGGACTACAGCCTGTCGTCAGCCCACAAG
GTGTCAGGCATGGCAAGCCGGCTGCTCGGGCCCTCATTTGAGTCCTACCTGCTGCCCGAACTGACCAGAT
ATGACTGTGAGGTGAACGTGCCCGTGCTGGGAAGCTCCACGCTCCTGCAAGGAGGGGACCTCCTCAGAGC
CCTGGACGAGGCCACCTGAGACCCAGCTTTCTTGTACAAAGTGGTTGATCTCAAGCTTCGAATTCTGCAG
TCGACGGTACCGCGGGCCCGGGATCCACCGGATCTAGATAACTGATCATAATCAGCCATACCACATTTGT
AGAGGTTTTACTTGCTTTAAAAAACCTCCCACACCTCCCCCTGAACCTGAAACATAAAATGAATGCAATT
GTTGTTGTTAACTTGTTTATTGCAGCTTATAATGGTTACAAATAAAGCAATAGCATCACAAATTTCACAA
ATAAAGCATTTTTTTCACTGCATTCTAGTTGTGGTTTGTCCAAACTCATCAATGTATCTTAACGCGTAAA
TTGTAAGCGTTAATATTTTGTTAAAATTCGCGTTAAATTTTTGTTAAATCAGCTCATTTTTTAACCAATA
GGCCGAAATCGGCAAAATCCCTTATAAATCAAAAGAATAGACCGAGATAGGGT
[37 nt withheld, positions 4394-4430]
AAAGAACGTGGACTCCAACGTCAAAGG
[49 nt withheld, positions 4458-4506]
T
[91 nt withheld, positions 4508-4598]
G
[124 nt withheld, positions 4600-4723]
CAGGTGGCACTTTTCGGGGAAATGTGCGCGGAACCCCTATTTGTTTATTTTTCTAAATACATTCAAATAT
GTATCCGCTCATGAGACAATAACCCTGATAAATGCTTCAATAATATTGAAAAAGGAAGAGTCCTGAGGCG
GAAAGAACCAGCTGTGGAATGTGTGTCAGTTAGGGTGTGGAAAGTCCCCAGGCTCCCCAGCAGGCAGAAG
TATGCAAAGCATGCATCTCAATTAGTCAGCAACCAGGTGTGGAAAGTCCCCAGGCTCCCCAGCAGGCAGA
AGTATGCAAAGCATGCATCTCAATTAGTCAGCAACCATAGTCCCGCCCCTAACTCCGCCCATCCCGCCCC
TAACTCCGCCCAGTTCCGCCCATTCTCCGCCCCATGGCTGACTAATTTTTTTTATTTATGCAGAGGCCGA
GGCCGCCTCGGCCTCTGAGCTATTCCAGAAGTAGTGAGGAGGCTTTTTTGGAGGCCTAGGCTTTTGCAAA
GATCGATCAAGAGACAGGATGAGGATCGTTTCGCATGATTGAACAAGATGGATTGCACGCAGGTTCTCCG
GCCGCTTGGGTGGAGAGGCTATTCGGCTATGACTGGGCACAACAGACAATCGGCTGCTCTGATGCCGCCG
TGTTCCGGCTGTCAGCGCAGGGGCGCCCGGTTCTTTTTGTCAAGACCGACCTGTCCGGTGCCCTGAATGA
ACTGCAAGACGAGGCAGCGCGGCTATCGTGGCTGGCCACGACGGGCGTTCCTTGCGCAGCTGTGCTCGAC
GTTGTCACTGAAGCGGGAAGGGACTGGCTGCTATTGGGCGAAGTGCCGGGGCAGGATCTCCTGTCATCTC
ACCTTGCTCCTGCCGAGAAAGTATCCATCATGGCTGATGCAATGCGGCGGCTGCATACGCTTGATCCGGC
TACCTGCCCATTCGACCACCAAGCGAAACATCGCATCGAGCGAGCACGTACTCGGATGGAAGCCGGTCTT
GTCGATCAGGATGATCTGGACGAAGAGCATCAGGGGCTCGCGCCAGCCGAACTGTTCGCCAGGCTCAAGG
CGAGCATGCCCGACGGCGAGGATCTCGTCGTGACCCATGGCGATGCCTGCTTGCCGAATATCATGGTGGA
AAATGGCCGCTTTTCTGGATTCATCGACTGTGGCCGGCTGGGTGTGGCGGACCGCTATCAGGACATAGCG
TTGGCTACCCGTGATATTGCTGAAGAGCTTGGCGGCGAATGGGCTGACCGCTTCCTCGTGCTTTACGGTA
TCGCCGCTCCCGATTCGCAGCGCATCGCCTTCTATCGCCTTCTTGACGAGTTCTTCTGAGCGGGACTCTG
GGGTTCGAAATGACCGACCAAGCGACGCCCAACCTGCCATCACGAGATTTCGATTCCACCGCCGCCTTCT
ATGAAAGGTTGGGCTTCGGAATCGTTTTCCGGGACGCCGGCTGGATGATCCTCCAGCGCGGGGATCTCAT
GCTGGAGTTCTTCGCCCACCCTAGGGGGAGGCTAACTGAAACACGGAAGGAGACAATACCGGAAGGAACC
CGCGCTATGACGGCAATAAAAAGACAGAATAAAACGCACGGTGTTGGGTCGTTTGTTCATAAACGCGGGG
TTCGGTCCCAGGGCTGGCACTCTGTCGATACCCCACCGAGACCCCATTGGGGCCAATACGCCCGCGTTTC
TTCCTTTTCCCCACCCCACCCCCCAAGTTCGGGTGAAGGCCCAGGGCTCGCAGCCAACGTCGGGGCGGCA
GGCCCTGCCATAGCCTCAGGTTACTCATATATACTTTAGATTGATTTAAAACTTCATTTTTAATTTAAAA
GGATCTAGGTGAAGATCCTTTTTGATAATCTCATGACCAAAATCCCTTAACGTGAGTTTTCGTTCCACTG
AGCGTCAGACCCCGTAGAAAAGATCAAAGGATCTTCTTGAGATCCTTTTTTTCTGCGCGTAATCTGCTGC
TTGCAAACAAAAAAACCACCGCTACCAGCGGTGGTTTGTTTGCCGGATCAAGAGCTACCAACTCTTTTTC
CGAAGGTAACTGGCTTCAGCAGAGCGCAGATACCAAATACTGTTCTTCTAGTGTAGCCGTAGTTAGGCCA
CCACTTCAAGAACTCTGTAGCACCGCCTACATACCTCGCTCTGCTAATCCTGTTACCAGTGGCTGCTGCC
AGTGGCGATAAGTCGTGTCTTACCGGGTTGGACTCAAGACGATAGTTACCGGATAAGGCGCAGCGGTCGG
GCTGAACGGGGGGTTCGTGCACACAGCCCAGCTTGGAGCGAACGACCTACACCGAACTGAGATACCTACA
GCGTGAGCTATGAGAAAGCGCCACGCTTCCCGAAGGGAGAAAGGCGGACAGGTATCCGGTAAGCGGCAGG
GTCGGAACAGGAGAGCGCACGAGGGAGCTTCCAGGGGGAAACGCCTGGTATCTTTATAGTCCTGTCGGGT
TTCGCCACCTCTGACTTGAGCGTCGATTTTTGTGATGCTCGTCAGGGGGGCGGAGCCTATGGAAAAACGC
CAGCAACGCGGCCTTTTTACGGTTCCTGGCCTTTTGCTGGCCTTTTGCTCACATGTTCTTTCCTGCGTTA
TCCCCTGATTCTGTGGATAACCGTATTACCGCCATGCATTAGTTATTAATAGTAATCAATTACGGGGTCA
TTAGTTCATAGCCCATATATGGAGTTCCG
Features (pLannotate 1.2.2; 19 found; start..end, strand, type, name):
      1..304     +  enhancer       CMV enhancer: human cytomegalovirus immediate early enhancer
    305..508     +  promoter       CMV promoter: human cytomegalovirus (CMV) immediate early promoter
    553..1269    +  CDS            EGFP: EGFP is a basic (constitutively fluorescent) green fluorescent protein published in 1996, derived from Aequorea victoria. It is reported to be a rapidly-maturing weak dimer with moderate acid sensitivity.
   1275..1297    +  misc_feature   MCS (fragment): multiple cloning site
   1297..1321    +  protein_bind   attB1: mutant version of attB; recombination site for the Gateway® BP reaction BP Clonase™
   1327..3936    +  CDS            EPAS1: EPAS1_HUMAN - Also known as BHLHE73, HIF2A, MOP2, PASD2. Experimental evidence at protein level: Swiss-Prot protein existence level 1. Transcription factor involved in the induction of oxygen regulated genes. Heterodimerizes with ARNT; heterodimer binds to core DNA sequence 5'-TACGTG-3' within the hypoxia response element (HRE) of target gene promoters (By similarity). Regulates the vascular endothelial growth factor (VEGF) expression and seems to be implicated in the development of blood vessels and the tubular system of lung. May also play a role in the formation of the endothelium that give
   3941..3965    -  protein_bind   attB2: mutant version of attB; recombination site for the Gateway® BP reaction BP Clonase™
   3970..4016    +  misc_feature   MCS (fragment): multiple cloning site
   4033..4117    +  CDS            large T antigen (fragment): large T antigen from SV40 (simian virus 40)
   4140..4261    +  polyA_signal   SV40 poly(A) signal: SV40 polyadenylation signal
   4295..4723    -  rep_origin     f1 ori (sequence partly withheld): f1 bacteriophage origin of replication; arrow indicates direction of (+) strand synthesis
   4750..4854    +  promoter       AmpR promoter: bla
   4856..5213    +  promoter       SV40 promoter: SV40 enhancer and early promoter
   5248..6042    +  CDS            NeoR/KanR: aminoglycoside phosphotransferase from Tn5; aph(3')-II (or nptII); confers resistance to neomycin, kanamycin, and G418 (Geneticin®)
   6063..6215    +  CDS            ble (fragment): BLE_KLEPN - Experimental evidence at protein level: Swiss-Prot protein existence level 1. Binding protein with a strong affinity to the bleomycin family of antibiotics. Binds to CL990; an antimitotic-antibiotic compound. From Klebsiella pneumoniae.
   6274..6321    +  polyA_signal   HSV TK poly(A) signal: herpes simplex virus thymidine kinase polyadenylation signal (Cole and Stacy, 1985)
   6412..6428    -  polyA_signal   bGH poly(A) signal (fragment): bovine growth hormone polyadenylation signal
   6650..7238    +  rep_origin     ori: high-copy-number ColE1/pMB1/pBR322/pUC origin of replication
   7353..7412    +  enhancer       CMV enhancer (fragment): human cytomegalovirus immediate early enhancer
