[The description below was written by a language model from this plasmid's Addgene catalogue record and pLannotate feature annotations shown in this document.]
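Description:
pg-EGFP-HIF-2alpha is a 7.4 kb mammalian expression plasmid that produces human HIF-2α (EPAS1) fused at its N-terminus to EGFP. The catalogue lists the backbone as unknown. The feature layout shows a high-copy ColE1/pUC-type origin for propagation in E. coli, an f1 origin, and a single Tn5 NeoR/KanR cassette. That cassette is preceded by both a bacterial bla-type promoter and the SV40 enhancer/early promoter and is terminated by the HSV TK poly(A) signal. The same gene therefore gives kanamycin selection in bacteria and could support G418 selection in transfected mammalian cells. Short annotated fragments (ble, SV40 large T antigen, bGH poly(A)) appear to be backbone remnants rather than functional elements.

The expression unit is driven by the human CMV immediate-early enhancer and promoter. EGFP comes first, followed by a residual polylinker segment and an attB1 site, then the EPAS1 coding sequence, an attB2 site and the SV40 polyadenylation signal. The flanking attB sites fit the recorded Gateway cloning method, indicating that the HIF-2α open reading frame was recombined into an EGFP-fusion destination vector, with the attB1-encoded residues forming part of the linker between the two proteins. The insert carries a Q868E substitution relative to the reference; the record does not say whether this has any functional consequence. The depositor and repository sequences are the same length and show the same features, differing only in their start position on the circle.

EPAS1 is an oxygen-regulated transcription factor that heterodimerizes with ARNT and binds hypoxia response elements. The associated publication concerns the transient dynamics of HIF-α in hypoxia, so the fluorescent fusion is suited to following HIF-2α levels and localization in live mammalian cells.
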