Addgene plasmid #87207: pg-EGFP-HIF-2alpha
Purpose: N-terminally EGFP-tagged human HIF-2a/EPAS
Depositing lab: Violaine Sée. Depositing organization: University of Liverpool. Publication: Tight control of hypoxia-inducible factor-alpha transient dynamics is essential for cell survival in hypoxia. Bagnall J, Leedale J, Taylor SE, Spiller DG, White MR, Sharkey KJ, Bearon RN, See V. J Biol Chem. 2014 Feb 28;289(9):5549-64. doi: 10.1074/jbc.M113.500405. Epub 2014 Jan 6. PubMed 24394419.
Backbone
  Vector backbone: unknown
  Vector type: Mammalian Expression
Growth in bacteria
  Bacterial resistance: Kanamycin, 50 μg/mL
  Growth temperature: 37°C
  Growth strain: DH5alpha
  Copy number: High Copy
Gene/Insert
  Gene/Insert name: HIF-2a
  Species: H. sapiens (human)
  Mutation: Q868E
  Entrez Gene: EPAS1 (a.k.a. ECYT4, HIF2A, HLF, MOP2, PASD2, bHLHe73)
  Promoter: CMV
  Tag / fusion protein: EGFP (N terminal on insert)
  Cloning method: Gateway Cloning
  Sequencing primers: 5′ CMV-F
Terms and licenses: Academic/Nonprofit Terms; Industry Terms: Not Available to Industry
Depositor comments: HIF2a donated by Dr. S. McKnight, UT Southwestern Medical Center
How to cite: pg-EGFP-HIF-2alpha was a gift from Violaine Sée (Addgene plasmid # 87207 ; http://n2t.net/addgene:87207 ; RRID:Addgene_87207)
